>Addgene plasmid #78239 | pDHJS3 BS- | depositor full sequence | sequence record 148991 | Full plasmid sequence
CACCTG
[124 nt withheld, positions 7-130]
C
[91 nt withheld, positions 132-222]
A
[49 nt withheld, positions 224-272]
CCTTTGACGTTGGAGTCCACGTTCTTT
[37 nt withheld, positions 300-336]
ACCCTATCTCGGTCTATTCTTTTGATTTATAAGGGATTTTGCCGATTTCGGCCTATTGGTTAAAAAATGA
GCTGATTTAACAAAAATTTAACGCGAATTTTAACAAAATATTAACGCTTACAATTTCCATTCGCCATTCA
GGCTGCGCAACTGTTGGGAAGGGCGATCGGTGCGGGCCTCTTCGCTATTACGCCAGCTGGCGAAAGGGGG
ATGTGCTGCAAGGCGATTAAGTTGGGTAACGCCAGGGTTTTCCCAGTCACGACGTTGTAAAACGACGGCC
AGTGAATTGTAATACGACTCACTATAGGGCGAATTGGGTACCGGGCCCCCCCTCGAGGTCGACGGTATCG
ATAAGCTAGATCTATAACTTCGTATAGCATACATTATACGAAGTTATGAATTCAGGACCTTGAACGCGAG
GTGCGCGGCTGTCAGGATTACGCGTGATTATCTGGCCCGGGGCTATATGCGTTGATGCAATTTCTATGCG
CACCCGTTCTCGGAGCACTGTCCGACCGCTTTGGCCGCCGCCCAGTCCTGCTCGCTTCGCTACTTGGAGC
CACTATCGACTACGCGATCATGGCGACCACACCCGTCCTGTGGATCCTCTACGCCGGACGCATCGTGGCC
GGCATCACCGGCGCCACAGGTGCGGTTGCTGGCGCCTATATCGCCGACATCACCGATGGGGAAGATCGGG
CTCGCCACTTCGGCGGCCGCATCCGAGCCATTGGAAGATTAGGTTCTGCATGCGCACACAATTGATGACT
TGATCTAGAATAACTTCGTATAGCATACATTATACGAAGTTATCATATGAGCTCCAGCTTTTGTTCCCTT
TAGTGAGGGTTAATTTCGAGCTTGGCGTAATCATGGTCATAGCTGTTTCCTGTGTGAAATTGTTATCCGC
TCACAATTCCACACAACATACGAGCCGGAAGCATAAAGTGTAAAGCCTGGGGTGCCTAATGAGTGAGCTA
ACTCACATTAATTGCGTTGCGCTCACTGCCCGCTTTCCAGTCGGGAAACCTGTCGTGCCAGCTGCATTAA
TGAATCGGCCAACGCGCGGGGAGAGGCGGTTTGCGTATTGGGCGCTCTTCCGCTTCCTCGCTCACTGACT
CGCTGCGCTCGGTCGTTCGGCTGCGGCGAGCGGTATCAGCTCACTCAAAGGCGGTAATACGGTTATCCAC
AGAATCAGGGGATAACGCAGGAAAGAACATGTGAGCAAAAGGCCAGCAAAAGGCCAGGAACCGTAAAAAG
GCCGCGTTGCTGGCGTTTTTCCATAGGCTCCGCCCCCCTGACGAGCATCACAAAAATCGACGCTCAAGTC
AGAGGTGGCGAAACCCGACAGGACTATAAAGATACCAGGCGTTTCCCCCTGGAAGCTCCCTCGTGCGCTC
TCCTGTTCCGACCCTGCCGCTTACCGGATACCTGTCCGCCTTTCTCCCTTCGGGAAGCGTGGCGCTTTCT
CATAGCTCACGCTGTAGGTATCTCAGTTCGGTGTAGGTCGTTCGCTCCAAGCTGGGCTGTGTGCACGAAC
CCCCCGTTCAGCCCGACCGCTGCGCCTTATCCGGTAACTATCGTCTTGAGTCCAACCCGGTAAGACACGA
CTTATCGCCACTGGCAGCAGCCACTGGTAACAGGATTAGCAGAGCGAGGTATGTAGGCGGTGCTACAGAG
TTCTTGAAGTGGTGGCCTAACTACGGCTACACTAGAAGGACAGTATTTGGTATCTGCGCTCTGCTGAAGC
CAGTTACCTTCGGAAAAAGAGTTGGTAGCTCTTGATCCGGCAAACAAACCACCGCTGGTAGCGGTGGTTT
TTTTGTTTGCAAGCAGCAGATTACGCGCAGAAAAAAAGGATCTCAAGAAGATCCTTTGATCTTTTCTACG
GGGTCTGACGCTCAGTGGAACGAAAACTCACGTTAAGGGATTTTGGTCATGAGATTATCAAAAAGGATCT
TCACCTAGATCCTTTTAAATTAAAAATGAAGTTTTAAATCAATCTAAAGTATATATGAGTAAACTTGGTC
TGACAGTTACCAATGCTTAATCAGTGAGGCACCTATCTCAGCGATCTGTCTATTTCGTTCATCCATAGTT
GCCTGACTCCCCGTCGTGTAGATAACTACGATACGGGAGGGCTTACCATCTGGCCCCAGTGCTGCAATGA
TACCGCGAGACCCACGCTCACCGGCTCCAGATTTATCAGCAATAAACCAGCCAGCCGGAAGGGCCGAGCG
CAGAAGTGGTCCTGCAACTTTATCCGCCTCCATCCAGTCTATTAATTGTTGCCGGGAAGCTAGAGTAAGT
AGTTCGCCAGTTAATAGTTTGCGCAACGTTGTTGCCATTGCTACAGGCATCGTGGTGTCACGCTCGTCGT
TTGGTATGGCTTCATTCAGCTCCGGTTCCCAACGATCAAGGCGAGTTACATGATCCCCCATGTTGTGCAA
AAAAGCGGTTAGCTCCTTCGGTCCTCCGATCGTTGTCAGAAGTAAGTTGGCCGCAGTGTTATCACTCATG
GTTATGGCAGCACTGCATAATTCTCTTACTGTCATGCCATCCGTAAGATGCTTTTCTGTGACTGGTGAGT
ACTCAACCAAGTCATTCTGAGAATAGTGTATGCGGCGACCGAGTTGCTCTTGCCCGGCGTCAATACGGGA
TAATACCGCGCCACATAGCAGAACTTTAAAAGTGCTCATCATTGGAAAACGTTCTTCGGGGCGAAAACTC
TCAAGGATCTTACCGCTGTTGAGATCCAGTTCGATGTAACCCACTCGTGCACCCAACTGATCTTCAGCAT
CTTTTACTTTCACCAGCGTTTCTGGGTGAGCAAAAACAGGAAGGCAAAATGCCGCAAAAAAGGGAATAAG
GGCGACACGGAAATGTTGAATACTCATACTCTTCCTTTTTCAATATTATTGAAGCATTTATCAGGGTTAT
TGTCTCATGAGCGGATACATATTTGAATGTATTTAGAAAAATAAACAAATAGGGGTTCCGCGCACATTTC
CCCGAAAAGTGC
Features (pLannotate 1.2.2; 15 found; start..end, strand, type, name):
      7..435     +  rep_origin     f1 ori (sequence partly withheld): f1 bacteriophage origin of replication; arrow indicates direction of (+) strand synthesis
    466..623     -  CDS            lacZα (fragment): LacZα fragment of β-galactosidase; lacZ fragment
    626..644     +  promoter       T7 promoter: promoter for bacteriophage T7 RNA polymerase
    653..693     -  misc_feature   MCS (fragment): pBluescript multiple cloning site
    700..733     +  protein_bind   loxP: Cre-mediated recombination occurs in the 8-bp core sequence (GCATACAT). Cre recombinase
    798..1049    +  CDS            TcR (fragment): tetracycline efflux protein; tet; confers resistance to tetracycline
   1116..1149    +  protein_bind   loxP: Cre-mediated recombination occurs in the 8-bp core sequence (GCATACAT). Cre recombinase
   1173..1191    -  promoter       T3 promoter: promoter for bacteriophage T3 RNA polymerase
   1236..1252    -  protein_bind   lac operator: The lac repressor binds to the lac operator to inhibit transcription in E. coli. This inhibition can be relieved by adding lactose or isopropyl-β-D-thiogalactopyranoside (IPTG). lac repressor encoded by lacI
   1260..1290    -  promoter       lac promoter: promoter for the E. coli lac operon
   1305..1326    -  protein_bind   CAP binding site: CAP binding activates transcription in the presence of cAMP. E. coli catabolite activator protein
   1339..1431    -  CDS            lacI (fragment): lac repressor; lacI; The lac repressor binds to the lac operator to inhibit transcription in E. coli. This inhibition can be relieved by adding lactose or isopropyl-β-D-thiogalactopyranoside (IPTG).
   1614..2202    -  rep_origin     ori: high-copy-number ColE1/pMB1/pBR322/pUC origin of replication
   2373..3233    -  CDS            AmpR: β-lactamase; bla; confers resistance to ampicillin, carbenicillin, and related antibiotics
   3234..3338    -  promoter       AmpR promoter: bla
