[The description below was written by a language model from this plasmid's Addgene catalogue record and pLannotate feature annotations shown in this document.]
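Description:
pDHJS3 BS- is a phagemid built on the Stratagene pBluescript SK- backbone, about 3.36 kb in total, and maintained in E. coli as a high-copy plasmid through its ColE1/pUC-type origin with ampicillin selection from the bla gene and its native promoter. It also carries the f1 bacteriophage origin, which allows one strand of the plasmid to be packaged and recovered as single-stranded circular DNA when a helper phage supplies the phage functions. The usual pBluescript elements surround the cloning region: the lac promoter, operator and CAP site, a lacZα fragment, and flanking T7 and T3 promoters.

The payload is not an expressed gene but a structural DNA cassette: two 34 bp loxP sites from bacteriophage P1, both annotated in the same orientation, bracketing a spacer of roughly 300 bp and assembled through BglII, EcoRI, XbaI and NdeI sites. The record is inconsistent about this spacer. The backbone notes call it sequence "B", the insert field calls it sequence "A" of Drosophila melanogaster origin, and the automated annotation matches part of the inter-loxP region to a tetracycline resistance gene fragment. Its identity therefore cannot be settled from the record alone.

The stated purpose is to serve as one of four plasmids needed to build the double Holliday junction substrate (DHJS), a topologically constrained DNA molecule used for biochemical studies. The f1 origin and the requirement for helper phage indicate that single-stranded DNA from this plasmid is a starting material, and the loxP sites are targets for Cre recombinase, although the record does not spell out the assembly steps.
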