Addgene plasmid #78239: pDHJS3 BS-
Purpose: One of four plasmids needed to create the double Holliday junction substrate (DHJS).
Depositing lab: Tao-shih Hsieh. Depositing organization: Duke University. Publication: A novel, topologically constrained DNA molecule containing a double Holliday junction: design, synthesis, and initial biochemical characterization. Plank JL, Hsieh TS. J Biol Chem. 2006 Jun 23;281(25):17510-6. Epub 2006 Apr 11. 10.1074/jbc.M602933200 PubMed 16608853.
Backbone
  Vector backbone: pBluescript SK-
  Backbone manufacturer: Stratagene
  Backbone size w/o insert (bp): 2958
  Total vector size (bp): 3360
  Modifications to backbone: inserted two loxP sites with sequence B in between
  Vector type: phagemid
Growth in bacteria
  Bacterial resistance: Ampicillin, 100 μg/mL
  Growth temperature: 37°C
  Growth strain: DH5alpha
  Growth instructions: This plasmid requires a helper phagemid to make single stranded DNA. Suggested helper phaemids: M13K07 (available from NEB) or pM13g (available from Andrew Bradbury at Los Alamos National Laboratory- PMID: 17088290). If using M13K07 helper phagemid, transform plasmid DNA in XL2 MRF'. If using pM13g helper phagemid, transform plasmid DNA in DH5alpha.
  Copy number: High Copy
Gene/Insert 1
  Gene/Insert name: loxP
  Species: P1
  Insert size (bp): 34
  Cloning method: Restriction Enzyme; 5′ cloning site BglII (not destroyed); 3′ cloning site EcoRI (not destroyed)
  Sequencing primers: 5′ none
Gene/Insert 2
  Gene/Insert name: sequence "A"
  Species: D. melanogaster (fly)
  Insert size (bp): 300
  Cloning method: Restriction Enzyme; 5′ cloning site EcoRI (not destroyed); 3′ cloning site XbaI (not destroyed)
  Sequencing primers: 5′ none
Gene/Insert 3
  Gene/Insert name: loxP2
  Species: P1
  Insert size (bp): 34
  Cloning method: Restriction Enzyme; 5′ cloning site XbaI (not destroyed); 3′ cloning site NdeI (not destroyed)
  Sequencing primers: 5′ none
Terms and licenses: Academic/Nonprofit Terms; Industry Terms: Not Available to Industry
How to cite: pDHJS3 BS- was a gift from Tao-shih Hsieh (Addgene plasmid # 78239 ; http://n2t.net/addgene:78239 ; RRID:Addgene_78239)
