>Addgene plasmid #78239 | pDHJS3 BS- | addgene partial sequence | sequence record 147939 | F1ori-F 5'-GTGGACTCTTGTTCCAAACTGG-3'
TTCTTTTGATTTATAAGGGATTTTGCCGATTTCGGCCTATTGGTTAAAAAATGAGCTGATTTAACAAAAA
TTTAACGCGAATTTTAACAAAATATTAACGCTTACAATTTCCATTCGCCATTCAGGCTGCGCAACTGTTG
GGAAGGGCGATCGGTGCGGGCCTCTTCGCTATTACGCCAGCTGGCGAAAGGGGGATGTGCTGCAAGGCGA
TTAAGTTGGGTAACGCCAGGGTTTTCCCAGTCACGACGTTGTAAAACGACGGCCAGTGAATTGTAATACG
ACTCACTATAGGGCGAATTGGGTACCGGGCCCCCCCTCGAGGTCGACGGTATCGATAAGCTAGATCTATA
ACTTCGTATAGCATACATTATACGAAGTTATGAATTCAGGACCTTGAACGCGAGGTGCGCGGCTGTCAGG
ATTACGCGTGATTATCTGGCCCGGGGCTATATGCGTTGATGCAATTTCTATGCGCACCCGTTCTCGGAGC
ACTGTCCGACCGCTTTGGCCGCCGCCCAGTCCTGCTCGCTTCGCTACTTGGAGCCACTATCGACTACGCG
ATCATGGCGACCACACCCGTCCTGTGGATCCTCTACGCCGGACGCATCGTGGCCGGCATCACCGGCGCCA
CAGGTGCGGTTGCTGGCGCCTATATCGCCGACATCACCGATGGGGAAGATCGGGCTCGCCACTTCGGCGG
CCGCATCCGAGCCATTGGAAGATTAGGTTCTGCATGCGCACACAATTGATGACTTGATCTAGAATAACTT
CGTATAGCATACATTATACGAAGTTATCATATGAGCTCCAGCTTTTGTTCCCTTTAGTGAGGGTTAATTT
CGAGCTTGGCGTAATCATGGTCATAGCTGTTTCCTGTGTGAAATTGTTATCCGCTCACAATTCCACACAA
CATACGAGCCGGAAGCATAAAGTGTAAAGCCTGGGGTGCCTAATGAGTGAGCTAACTCACATTAATTGCG
TTGCGCTCACTGCCCGCTTTCCAGTCGGGAAACC
