>Addgene plasmid #78239 | pDHJS3 BS- | addgene partial sequence | sequence record 148992 | L4440 5'-AGCGAGTCAGTGAGCGAG-3'
AACCGCCTCTCCCCGCGCGTTGGCCGATTCATTAATGCAGCTGGCACGACAGGTTTCCCGACTGGAAAGC
GGGCAGTGAGCGCAACGCAATTAATGTGAGTTAGCTCACTCATTAGGCACCCCAGGCTTTACACTTTATG
CTTCCGGCTCGTATGTTGTGTGGAATTGTGAGCGGATAACAATTTCACACAGGAAACAGCTATGACCATG
ATTACGCCAAGCTCGAAATTAACCCTCACTAAAGGGAACAAAAGCTGGAGCTCATATGATAACTTCGTAT
AATGTATGCTATACGAAGTTATTCTAGATCAAGTCATCAATTGTGTGCGCATGCAGAACCTAATCTTCCA
ATGGCTCGGATGCGGCCGCCGAAGTGGCGAGCCCGATCTTCCCCATCGGTGATGTCGGCGATATAGGCGC
CAGCAACCGCACCTGTGGCGCCGGTGATGCCGGCCACGATGCGTCCGGCGTAGAGGATCCACAGGACGGG
TGTGGTCGCCATGATCGCGTAGTCGATAGTGGCTCCAAGTAGCGAAGCGAGCAGGACTGGGCGGCGGCCA
AAGCGGTCGGACAGTGCTCCGAGAACGGGTGCGCATAGAAATTGCATCAACGCATATAGCCCCGGGCCAG
ATAATCACGCGTAATCCTGACAGCCGCGCACCTCGCGTTCAAGGTCCTGAATTCATAACTTCGTATAATG
TATGCTATACGAAGTTATAGATCTAGCTTATCGATACCGTCGACCTCGAGGGGGGGCCCGGTACCCAATT
CGCCCTATAGTGAGTCGTATTACAATTCACTGGCCGTCGTTTTACAACGTCGTGACTGGGAAAACCCTGG
CGTTACCCAACTTAATCGCCTTGCAGCACATCCCCCTTTCGCCAGCTGGCGTAATAGCGAAGAGGCCCGC
ACCGATCGCCCTTCCCAACAGTTGCGCAGCCTGAATGGCGAATGGAAATTGTAAGCGTTAATATTTTGTT
AAAATTCGCGTTAAATTTTTGTTAAATCAGCTCATTTTTTAACCAATAGGCCGAAATCGGCAAAATCCCT
TATAAATCAAA
